>Addgene plasmid #10987 | pL-rpb1-R320C | addgene partial sequence | sequence record 17951 | 10987 with yRPB1-R 5'-caatttgcagaggaacagcac
TTGTTCTCAGACTGAGGACGTGAAGATTCATTTCGTCACCGTCGAAATCGGCATTGTATGGAGATGTAAC
GGACAAATTCAATCTAAATGTAGAATATGGAATAACTTTTACTCTGTGGGCCATCATGGACATTTTGTGC
AACGAAGGTTGACGGTTGAATAAAACTGGATCATTGTCCATAATATGACGTTCAACTTTCCACCCATACT
GTAATTGAATATCACCTGCCCTTTTACTGTATCTTAAATCTATACGGTCTCCGCTATCACGAATGACGTA
TTTGGCACCGGGGTGCTCATTTGGTCCATTCCTAACAAGTTGCGTCAGACGATCTATGTTATATGGTGTG
ACCACTTCTGGGTATGTTAAAGTCTTGGCAATAGATTTTGGAACACCGACTTGGTCTAATTCCAAATTAG
GATCACCAGAAATAACAGTTCTTGCCGAAAAATCCACACGCTTACCCATTAAATTACCTCTGATACGACC
CTCTTTACCCTTCAAACGAGCACGAATAGATTTAACGGGACAGCCGGACTTTTGAAGAGCTTGTGGTTGA
CCAGCAATATCATTATCCATATAAGTGGCAACATGAAATTGTAATAAACTCTCTGCTTCTTCCATAGCAT
GATG
