[The description below was written by a language model from this plasmid's Addgene catalogue record.]
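Description:
pL-rpb1-R320C is a yeast–E. coli shuttle plasmid built on a modified pRS415 backbone of about 5 kb. pRS415 is a standard centromeric (CEN/ARS) vector of the pRS series, so it is normally kept at low copy in Saccharomyces cerevisiae. The nature of the backbone modifications is not stated in the record. In yeast the plasmid is selected through the LEU2 auxotrophic marker. In bacteria it replicates at high copy and is selected by ampicillin resistance.

The insert is a roughly 6.3 kb fragment of the S. cerevisiae RPB1 gene (systematic gene RPO21/YDL140C), which encodes the largest subunit of RNA polymerase II. It was cloned by restriction digestion between an XhoI/AvaI site at the 5′ end and an ApaI site at the 3′ end, and both sites remain intact. The allele carries a single C-to-T change at nucleotide 958 of the open reading frame, producing the R320C substitution. The promoter driving expression is not stated. The insert is longer than the RPB1 coding region alone, which suggests that flanking genomic sequence is included, but the record does not confirm that the native regulatory regions are present. No epitope tags or reporters are listed.

The associated publication concerns RPB1 mutations that confer hypersensitivity to 6-azauracil, a drug phenotype commonly linked to defects in transcription elongation. This fits use of the plasmid to express the mutant subunit in yeast under LEU2 selection for genetic and biochemical study of RNA polymerase II function. No feature table was provided, so this description rests on the catalogue fields alone.
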