Addgene plasmid #10987: pL-rpb1-R320C
Depositing lab: Jeff Strathern. Depositing organization: National Cancer Institute (NCI). Publication: Mutations in the Saccharomyces cerevisiae RPB1 Gene Conferring Hypersensitivity to 6-Azauracil. Malagon F, Kireeva ML, Shafer BK, Lubkowska L, Kashlev M, Strathern JN. Genetics. 2006 Apr . 172(4):2201-9. 10.1534/genetics.105.052415 PubMed 16510790.
Backbone
  Vector backbone: pRS415 (with modifications)
  Backbone size w/o insert (bp): 4967
  Vector type: Bacterial Expression, Yeast Expression
  Selectable markers: LEU2
Growth in bacteria
  Bacterial resistance: Ampicillin, 100 μg/mL
  Growth temperature: 37°C
  Growth strain: DH5alpha
  Copy number: High Copy
Gene/Insert
  Gene/Insert name: rpb1-R320C (alt name: RPB1)
  Species: S. cerevisiae (budding yeast)
  Insert size (bp): 6349
  Mutation: Mutation 958 C to T in the RPB1 ORF resulting in the residue substitution R320C
  Entrez Gene: RPO21 (a.k.a. YDL140C, RPB1, RPB220, SIT1, SUA8)
  Cloning method: Restriction Enzyme; 5′ cloning site XhoI/AvaI (not destroyed); 3′ cloning site ApaI (not destroyed)
  Sequencing primers: 5′ M13 reverse; 3′ n/a
Terms and licenses: Academic/Nonprofit Terms; Industry Terms: Not Available to Industry
How to cite: pL-rpb1-R320C was a gift from Jeff Strathern (Addgene plasmid # 10987 ; http://n2t.net/addgene:10987 ; RRID:Addgene_10987)
